>Addgene plasmid #46412 | pGEX Btk-SH2 | depositor full sequence | sequence record 65545 | Full Sequence
ACGTTATCGACTGCACGGTGCACCAATGCTTCTGGCGTCAGGCAGCCATCGGAAGCTGTGGTATGGCTGT
GCAGGTCGTAAATCACTGCATAATTCGTGTCGCTCAAGGCGCACTCCCGTTCTGGATAATGTTTTTTGCG
CCGACATCATAACGGTTCTGGCAAATATTCTGAAATGAGCTGTTGACAATTAATCATCGGCTCGTATAAT
GTGTGGAATTGTGAGCGGATAACAATTTCACACAGGAAACAGTATTCATGTCCCCTATACTAGGTTATTG
GAAAATTAAGGGCCTTGTGCAACCCACTCGACTTCTTTTGGAATATCTTGAAGAAAAATATGAAGAGCAT
TTGTATGAGCGCGATGAAGGTGATAAATGGCGAAACAAAAAGTTTGAATTGGGTTTGGAGTTTCCCAATC
TTCCTTATTATATTGATGGTGATGTTAAATTAACACAGTCTATGGCCATCATACGTTATATAGCTGACAA
GCACAACATGTTGGGTGGTTGTCCAAAAGAGCGTGCAGAGATTTCAATGCTTGAAGGAGCGGTTTTGGAT
ATTAGATACGGTGTTTCGAGAATTGCATATAGTAAAGACTTTGAAACTCTCAAAGTTGATTTTCTTAGCA
AGCTACCTGAAATGCTGAAAATGTTCGAAGATCGTTTATGTCATAAAACATATTTAAATGGTGATCATGT
AACCCATCCTGACTTCATGTTGTATGACGCTCTTGATGTTGTTTTATACATGGACCCAATGTGCCTGGAT
GCGTTCCCAAAATTAGTTTGTTTTAAAAAACGTATTGAAGCTATCCCACAAATTGATAAGTACTTGAAAT
CCAGCAAGTATATAGCATGGCCTTTGCAGGGCTGGCAAGCCACGTTTGGTGGTGGCGACCATCCTCCAAA
ATCGGATCTGGAAGTTCTGTTCCAGGGGCCCCTGGGATCCGAAGCAGAAGACTCCATAGAAATGTATGAG
TGGTATTCCAAACACATGACTCGGAGTCAGGCTGAGCAACTGCTAAAGCAAGAGGGGAAAGAAGGAGGTT
TCATTGTCAGAGACTCCAGCAAAGCTGGCAAATATACAGTGTCTGTGTTTGCTAAATCCACAGGGGACCC
TCAAGGGGTGATACGTCATTATGTTGTGTGTTCCACACCTCAGAGCCAGTATTACCTGGCTGAGAAGCAC
CTTTTCAGCACCATCCCTGAGCTCATTAACTACCATCAGCACAACTCTGCAGGACTCATATCCAGGCTCA
AATATCCAGTGTCTCAACAAAACAAGAATGCACCTGGAATTCTATGAGCGGCCGCATCGTGACTGACTGA
CGATCTGCCTCGCGCGTTTCGGTGATGACGGTGAAAACCTCTGACACATGCAGCTCCCGGAGACGGTCAC
AGCTTGTCTGTAAGCGGATGCCGGGAGCAGACAAGCCCGTCAGGGCGCGTCAGCGGGTGTTGGCGGGTGT
CGGGGCGCAGCCATGACCCAGTCACGTAGCGATAGCGGAGTGTATAATTCTTGAAGACGAAAGGGCCTCG
TGATACGCCTATTTTTATAGGTTAATGTCATGATAATAATGGTTTCTTAGACGTCAGGTGGCACTTTTCG
GGGAAATGTGCGCGGAACCCCTATTTGTTTATTTTTCTAAATACATTCAAATATGTATCCGCTCATGAGA
CAATAACCCTGATAAATGCTTCAATAATATTGAAAAAGGAAGAGTATGAGTATTCAACATTTCCGTGTCG
CCCTTATTCCCTTTTTTGCGGCATTTTGCCTTCCTGTTTTTGCTCACCCAGAAACGCTGGTGAAAGTAAA
AGATGCTGAAGATCAGTTGGGTGCACGAGTGGGTTACATCGAACTGGATCTCAACAGCGGTAAGATCCTT
GAGAGTTTTCGCCCCGAAGAACGTTTTCCAATGATGAGCACTTTTAAAGTTCTGCTATGTGGCGCGGTAT
TATCCCGTGTTGACGCCGGGCAAGAGCAACTCGGTCGCCGCATACACTATTCTCAGAATGACTTGGTTGA
GTACTCACCAGTCACAGAAAAGCATCTTACGGATGGCATGACAGTAAGAGAATTATGCAGTGCTGCCATA
ACCATGAGTGATAACACTGCGGCCAACTTACTTCTGACAACGATCGGAGGACCGAAGGAGCTAACCGCTT
TTTTGCACAACATGGGGGATCATGTAACTCGCCTTGATCGTTGGGAACCGGAGCTGAATGAAGCCATACC
AAACGACGAGCGTGACACCACGATGCCTGCAGCAATGGCAACAACGTTGCGCAAACTATTAACTGGCGAA
CTACTTACTCTAGCTTCCCGGCAACAATTAATAGACTGGATGGAGGCGGATAAAGTTGCAGGACCACTTC
TGCGCTCGGCCCTTCCGGCTGGCTGGTTTATTGCTGATAAATCTGGAGCCGGTGAGCGTGGGTCTCGCGG
TATCATTGCAGCACTGGGGCCAGATGGTAAGCCCTCCCGTATCGTAGTTATCTACACGACGGGGAGTCAG
GCAACTATGGATGAACGAAATAGACAGATCGCTGAGATAGGTGCCTCACTGATTAAGCATTGGTAACTGT
CAGACCAAGTTTACTCATATATACTTTAGATTGATTTAAAACTTCATTTTTAATTTAAAAGGATCTAGGT
GAAGATCCTTTTTGATAATCTCATGACCAAAATCCCTTAACGTGAGTTTTCGTTCCACTGAGCGTCAGAC
CCCGTAGAAAAGATCAAAGGATCTTCTTGAGATCCTTTTTTTCTGCGCGTAATCTGCTGCTTGCAAACAA
AAAAACCACCGCTACCAGCGGTGGTTTGTTTGCCGGATCAAGAGCTACCAACTCTTTTTCCGAAGGTAAC
TGGCTTCAGCAGAGCGCAGATACCAAATACTGTCCTTCTAGTGTAGCCGTAGTTAGGCCACCACTTCAAG
AACTCTGTAGCACCGCCTACATACCTCGCTCTGCTAATCCTGTTACCAGTGGCTGCTGCCAGTGGCGATA
AGTCGTGTCTTACCGGGTTGGACTCAAGACGATAGTTACCGGATAAGGCGCAGCGGTCGGGCTGAACGGG
GGGTTCGTGCACACAGCCCAGCTTGGAGCGAACGACCTACACCGAACTGAGATACCTACAGCGTGAGCTA
TGAGAAAGCGCCACGCTTCCCGAAGGGAGAAAGGCGGACAGGTATCCGGTAAGCGGCAGGGTCGGAACAG
GAGAGCGCACGAGGGAGCTTCCAGGGGGAAACGCCTGGTATCTTTATAGTCCTGTCGGGTTTCGCCACCT
CTGACTTGAGCGTCGATTTTTGTGATGCTCGTCAGGGGGGCGGAGCCTATGGAAAAACGCCAGCAACGCG
GCCTTTTTACGGTTCCTGGCCTTTTGCTGGCCTTTTGCTCACATGTTCTTTCCTGCGTTATCCCCTGATT
CTGTGGATAACCGTATTACCGCCTTTGAGTGAGCTGATACCGCTCGCCGCAGCCGAACGACCGAGCGCAG
CGAGTCAGTGAGCGAGGAAGCGGAAGAGCGCCTGATGCGGTATTTTCTCCTTACGCATCTGTGCGGTATT
TCACACCGCATAAATTCCGACACCATCGAATGGTGCAAAACCTTTCGCGGTATGGCATGATAGCGCCCGG
AAGAGAGTCAATTCAGGGTGGTGAATGTGAAACCAGTAACGTTATACGATGTCGCAGAGTATGCCGGTGT
CTCTTATCAGACCGTTTCCCGCGTGGTGAACCAGGCCAGCCACGTTTCTGCGAAAACGCGGGAAAAAGTG
GAAGCGGCGATGGCGGAGCTGAATTACATTCCCAACCGCGTGGCACAACAACTGGCGGGCAAACAGTCGT
TGCTGATTGGCGTTGCCACCTCCAGTCTGGCCCTGCACGCGCCGTCGCAAATTGTCGCGGCGATTAAATC
TCGCGCCGATCAACTGGGTGCCAGCGTGGTGGTGTCGATGGTAGAACGAAGCGGCGTCGAAGCCTGTAAA
GCGGCGGTGCACAATCTTCTCGCGCAACGCGTCAGTGGGCTGATCATTAACTATCCGCTGGATGACCAGG
ATGCCATTGCTGTGGAAGCTGCCTGCACTAATGTTCCGGCGTTATTTCTTGATGTCTCTGACCAGACACC
CATCAACAGTATTATTTTCTCCCATGAAGACGGTACGCGACTGGGCGTGGAGCATCTGGTCGCATTGGGT
CACCAGCAAATCGCGCTGTTAGCGGGCCCATTAAGTTCTGTCTCGGCGCGTCTGCGTCTGGCTGGCTGGC
ATAAATATCTCACTCGCAATCAAATTCAGCCGATAGCGGAACGGGAAGGCGACTGGAGTGCCATGTCCGG
TTTTCAACAAACCATGCAAATGCTGAATGAGGGCATCGTTCCCACTGCGATGCTGGTTGCCAACGATCAG
ATGGCGCTGGGCGCAATGCGCGCCATTACCGAGTCCGGGCTGCGCGTTGGTGCGGATATCTCGGTAGTGG
GATACGACGATACCGAAGACAGCTCATGTTATATCCCGCCGTCAACCACCATCAAACAGGATTTTCGCCT
GCTGGGGCAAACCAGCGTGGACCGCTTGCTGCAACTCTCTCAGGGCCAGGCGGTGAAGGGCAATCAGCTG
TTGCCCGTCTCACTGGTGAAAAGAAAAACCACCCTGGCGCCCAATACGCAAACCGCCTCTCCCCGCGCGT
TGGCCGATTCATTAATGCAGCTGGCACGACAGGTTTCCCGACTGGAAAGCGGGCAGTGAGCGCAACGCAA
TTAATGTGAGTTAGCTCACTCATTAGGCACCCCAGGCTTTACACTTTATGCTTCCGGCTCGTATGTTGTG
TGGAATTGTGAGCGGATAACAATTTCACACAGGAAACAGCTATGACCATGATTACGGATTCACTGGCCGT
CGTTTTACAACGTCGTGACTGGGAAAACCCTGGCGTTACCCAACTTAATCGCCTTGCAGCACATCCCCCT
TTCGCCAGCTGGCGTAATAGCGAAGAGGCCCGCACCGATCGCCCTTCCCAACAGTTGCGCAGCCTGAATG
GCGAATGGCGCTTTGCCTGGTTTCCGGCACCAGAAGCGGTGCCGGAAAGCTGGCTGGAGTGCGATCTTCC
TGAGGCCGATACTGTCGTCGTCCCCTCAAACTGGCAGATGCACGGTTACGATGCGCCCATCTACACCAAC
GTAACCTATCCCATTACGGTCAATCCGCCGTTTGTTCCCACGGAGAATCCGACGGGTTGTTACTCGCTCA
CATTTAATGTTGATGAAAGCTGGCTACAGGAAGGCCAGACGCGAATTATTTTTGATGGCGTTGGAATT
Features (pLannotate 1.2.2; 17 found; start..end, strand, type, name):
      6..107     -  CDS            yciV (fragment): RNAAM_ECOLI - Also known as trpH From Escherichia coli (strain K12).
    183..211     +  promoter       tac promoter: strong E. coli promoter; hybrid between the trp and lac UV5 promoters
    219..235     +  protein_bind   lac operator: The lac repressor binds to the lac operator to inhibit transcription in E. coli. This inhibition can be relieved by adding lactose or isopropyl-β-D-thiogalactopyranoside (IPTG). lac repressor encoded by lacI
    258..911     +  CDS            GST26_SCHJA: Experimental evidence at protein level: Swiss-Prot protein existence level 1. GST isoenzymes appear to play a central role in the parasite detoxification system. Other functions are also suspected including a role in increasing the solubility of haematin in the parasite gut. From Schistosoma japonicum (Blood fluke).
    948..1295    +  CDS            BTK (fragment): BTK_HUMAN - Also known as AGMX1, ATK, BPK. Experimental evidence at protein level: Swiss-Prot protein existence level 1. Non-receptor tyrosine kinase indispensable for B lymphocyte development, differentiation and signaling. Binding of antigen to the B-cell antigen receptor (BCR) triggers signaling that ultimately leads to B-cell activation. After BCR engagement and activation at the plasma membrane, phosphorylates PLCG2 at several sites, igniting the downstream signaling pathway through calcium mobilization, followed by activation of the protein kinase C (PKC) family members. PLCG2 phosphoryl
   1335..1374    +  CDS            rop (fragment): Rop protein, which maintains plasmids at low copy number; rop
   1476..1516    +  misc_feature   bom (fragment): basis of mobility region from pBR322
   1621..1725    +  promoter       AmpR promoter: bla
   1726..2586    +  CDS            AmpR: β-lactamase; bla; confers resistance to ampicillin, carbenicillin, and related antibiotics
   2757..3345    +  rep_origin     ori: high-copy-number ColE1/pMB1/pBR322/pUC origin of replication
   3531..3582    -  misc_feature   bom (fragment): basis of mobility region from pBR322
   3589..3666    +  promoter       lacIq promoter: lacI (mutant); In the lacIq allele, a single base change in the promoter boosts expression of the lacI gene about 10-fold.
   3667..4749    +  CDS            lacI: lac repressor; lacI; The lac repressor binds to the lac operator to inhibit transcription in E. coli. This inhibition can be relieved by adding lactose or isopropyl-β-D-thiogalactopyranoside (IPTG).
   4762..4783    +  protein_bind   CAP binding site: CAP binding activates transcription in the presence of cAMP. E. coli catabolite activator protein
   4798..4828    +  promoter       lac promoter: promoter for the E. coli lac operon
   4836..4852    +  protein_bind   lac operator: The lac repressor binds to the lac operator to inhibit transcription in E. coli. This inhibition can be relieved by adding lactose or isopropyl-β-D-thiogalactopyranoside (IPTG). lac repressor encoded by lacI
   4872..5045    +  CDS            lacZα: LacZα fragment of β-galactosidase; lacZ fragment
