[The description below was written by a language model from this plasmid's Addgene catalogue record and pLannotate feature annotations shown in this document.]
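Description:
pGEX Btk-SH2 is a bacterial expression plasmid built on the pGEX6P1 backbone for producing the SH2 domain of human Bruton's tyrosine kinase (BTK) as a glutathione S-transferase fusion in E. coli. The insert, about 358 bp and covering BTK amino acids 271–385, was cloned between the BamHI and EcoRI sites, both of which remain intact. It lies in frame downstream of the Schistosoma japonicum GST coding sequence. According to the record, a PreScission protease recognition site sits between GST and the insert, which would allow the tag to be cleaved off after purification. The feature table does not annotate this site separately. The depositor gives a fusion protein mass of approximately 37.9 kDa.

Expression is driven by the tac promoter, a strong trp/lac hybrid, followed by a lac operator. The plasmid also carries lacI under the lacIq promoter, so it supplies its own repressor: transcription stays low until IPTG is added. Propagation relies on a ColE1/pBR322-type origin, with ampicillin selection through the β-lactamase gene. The catalogue lists the plasmid as low copy, although the annotation software gives the origin a generic high-copy label and detects only a fragment of rop. The remaining annotated elements are backbone remnants typical of pGEX vectors, namely bom fragments, a lac promoter/operator with lacZα segment downstream of lacI, and a short yciV fragment.

The associated publication concerns high-throughput phosphotyrosine profiling using SH2 domains. This suggests that the purified GST-SH2 protein is intended as a probe for detecting or characterising tyrosine-phosphorylated binding sites, as one member of a wider panel of SH2 domain reagents.
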