Addgene plasmid #46412: pGEX Btk-SH2
Depositing lab: Bruce Mayer. Depositing organization: University of Connecticut Health Center. Publication: High-throughput phosphotyrosine profiling using SH2 domains. Machida K, Thompson CM, Dierck K, Jablonowski K, Karkkainen S, Liu B, Zhang H, Nash PD, Newman DK, Nollau P, Pawson T, Renkema GH, Saksela K, Schiller MR, Shin DG, Mayer BJ. Mol Cell. 2007 Jun 22;26(6):899-915. 10.1016/j.molcel.2007.05.031 PubMed 17588523.
Backbone
  Vector backbone: pGEX6P1
  Backbone manufacturer: GE Healthcare Biosciences
  Backbone size w/o insert (bp): 4900
  Vector type: Bacterial Expression
Growth in bacteria
  Bacterial resistance: Ampicillin, 100 μg/mL
  Growth temperature: 37°C
  Growth strain: DH5alpha
  Copy number: Low Copy
Gene/Insert
  Gene/Insert name: Btk (alt names: BTK; AT; ATK; BPK; XLA; IMD1; AGMX1; PSCTK1; MGC126261; MGC126262; BTK)
  Species: H. sapiens (human)
  Insert size (bp): 358
  Mutation: contains amino acids 271-385
  Entrez Gene: BTK (a.k.a. AGMX1, AT, ATK, BPK, IGHD3, IMD1, PSCTK1, XLA)
  Promoter: Tac
  Tag / fusion protein: GST (N terminal on backbone); PreScission (N terminal on backbone)
  Cloning method: Restriction Enzyme; 5′ cloning site BamHI (not destroyed); 3′ cloning site EcoRI (not destroyed)
  Sequencing primers: 5′ pGEX-5; 3′ pGEX-3
Terms and licenses: Academic/Nonprofit Terms; Industry Terms: Not Available to Industry
Depositor comments: The molecular weight of the GST fusion protein is approximately 37.9 kDa
How to cite: pGEX Btk-SH2 was a gift from Bruce Mayer (Addgene plasmid # 46412 ; http://n2t.net/addgene:46412 ; RRID:Addgene_46412)
