>Addgene plasmid #46412 | pGEX Btk-SH2 | depositor partial sequence | sequence record 65546 | Insert sequence
GGATCCGAAGCAGAAGACTCCATAGAAATGTATGAGTGGTATTCCAAACACATGACTCGGAGTCAGGCTG
AGCAACTGCTAAAGCAAGAGGGGAAAGAAGGAGGTTTCATTGTCAGAGACTCCAGCAAAGCTGGCAAATA
TACAGTGTCTGTGTTTGCTAAATCCACAGGGGACCCTCAAGGGGTGATACGTCATTATGTTGTGTGTTCC
ACACCTCAGAGCCAGTATTACCTGGCTGAGAAGCACCTTTTCAGCACCATCCCTGAGCTCATTAACTACC
ATCAGCACAACTCTGCAGGACTCATATCCAGGCTCAAATATCCAGTGTCTCAACAAAACAAGAATGCACC
TGGAATTC
