>Addgene plasmid #46412 | pGEX Btk-SH2 | addgene partial sequence | sequence record 66790 | pGEX5
ATCGGATCTGGAAGTTCTGTTCCAGGGGCCCCTGGGATCCGAAGCAGAAGACTCCATAGAAATGTATGAG
TGGTATTCCAAACACATGACTCGGAGTCAGGCTGAGCAACTGCTAAAGCAAGAGGGGAAAGAAGGAGGTT
TCATTGTCAGAGACTCCAGCAAAGCTGGCAAATATACAGTGTCTGTGTTTGCTAAATCCACAGGGGACCC
TCAAGGGGTGATACGTCATTATGTTGTGTGTTCCACACCTCAGAGCCAGTATTACCTGGCTGAGAAGCAC
CTTTTCAGCACCATCCCTGAGCTCATTAACTACCATCAGCACAACTCTGCAGGACTCATATCCAGGCTCA
AATATCCAGTGTCTCAACAAAACAAGAATGCACCTGGAATTCTATGAGCGGCCGCATCGTGACTGACTGA
CGATCTGCCTCGCGCGTTTCGGTGATGACGGTGAAAACCTCTGACACATGCAGCTCCCGGAGACGGTCAC
AGCTTGTCTGTAAGCGGATGCCGGGAGCAGACAAGCCCGTCAGGGCGCGTCAGCGGGTGTTGGCGGGTGT
CGGGGCGCAGCCATGACCCAGTCACGTAGCGATAGCGGAGTGTATAATTCTTGAAGACGAAAGGGCCTCG
TGATACGCCTATTTTTATAGGTTAATGTCATGATAATAATGGTTTCTTAGACGTCAGGTGGCACTTTTCG
GGGAAATGTGCGCGGAACCCCTATTTGTTTATTTTTCTAAATACATTCAAATATGTATCCGCTCATGAGA
CAATAACCCTGATAAATGCTTCAATAATATTGAAAAAGGAAGAGTATGAGTATTCAACATTTCCGTGTCG
CCCTTNNTTCCCTTTTTTGCGGCATTTTGCCTTCCT
